>Addgene plasmid #23607 | pDONR223-TRIM27 | depositor partial sequence | sequence record 10716 | Author sequence
ATGGCCTCCGGGAGTGTGGCCGAGTGCCTGCAGCAGGAGACCACCTGCCCCGTGTGCCTGCAGTACTTCG
CAGAGCCCATGATGCTCGACTGCGGCCATAACATCTGTTGCGCGTGCCTCGCCCGCTGCTGGGGCACGGC
AGAGACTAACGTGTCGTGCCCGCAGTGCCGGGAGACCTTCCCGCAGAGGCACATGCGGCCCAACCGGCAC
CTGGCCAACGTGACCCAACTGGTAAAGCAGCTGCGCACCGAGCGGCCGTCGGGGCCCGGCGGCGAGATGG
GCGTGTGCGAGAAGCACCGCGAGCCCCTGAAGCTGTACTGCGAGGAGGACCAGATGCCCATCTGCGTGGT
GTGCGACCGCTCCCGCGAGCACCGCGGCCACAGCGTGCTGCCGCTCGAGGAGGCGGTGGAGGGCTTCAAG
GAGCAAATCCAGAACCAGCTCGACCATTTAAAAAGAGTGAAAGATTTAAAGAAGAGACGTCGGGCCCAGG
GGGAACAGGCACGAGCTGAACTCTTGAGCCTAACCCAGATGGAGAGGGAGAAGATTGTTTGGGAGTTTGA
GCAGCTGTATCACTCCTTAAAGGAGCATGAGTATCGCCTCCTGGCCCGCCTTGAGGAGCTAGACTTGGCC
ATCTACAATAGCATCAATGGTGCCATCACCCAGTTCTCTTGCAACATCTCCCACCTCAGCAGCCTGATCG
CTCAGCTAGAAGAGAAGCAGCAGCAGCCCACCAGGGAGCTCCTGCAGGACATTGGGGACACATTGAGCAG
GGCTGAAAGAATCAGGATTCCTGAACCTTGGATCACACCTCCAGATTTGCAAGAGAAAATCCACATTTTT
GCCCAAAAATGTCTATTCTTGACGGAGAGTCTAAAGCAGTTCACAGAAAAAATGCAGTCAGATATGGAGA
AAATCCAAGAATTAAGAGAGGCTCAGTTATACTCAGTGGACGTGACTCTGGACCCAGACACGGCCTACCC
CAGCCTGATCCTCTCTGATAATCTGCGGCAAGTGCGGTACAGTTACCTCCAACAGGACCTGCCTGACAAC
CCCGAGAGGTTCAATCTGTTTCCCTGTGTCTTGGGCTCTCCATGCTTCATCGCCGGGAGACATTATTGGG
AGGTAGAGGTGGGAGATAAAGCCAAGTGGACCATAGGTGTCTGTGAAGACTCAGTGTGCAGAAAAGGTGG
AGTAACCTCAGCCCCCCAGAATGGATTCTGGGCAGTGTCTTTGTGGTATGGGAAAGAATATTGGGCTCTT
ACCTCCCCAATGACTGCCCTACCCCTGCGGACCCCGCTCCAGCGGGTGGGGATTTTCTTGGACTATGATG
CTGGTGAGGTCTCCTTCTACAACGTGACAGAGAGGTGTCACACCTTCACTTTCTCTCATGCTACCTTTTG
TGGGCCTGTCCGGCCCTACTTCAGTCTGAGTTACTCGGGAGGGAAAAGTGCAGCTCCTCTGATCATCTGC
CCCATGAGTGGGATAGATGGGTTTTCTGGCCATGTTGGGAATCATGGTCATTCCATGGAGACCTCCCCTT
GA
