>Addgene plasmid #23607 | pDONR223-TRIM27 | addgene partial sequence | sequence record 29390 | 23607 with M13pUC-fwd
CTCGGGCCCAATAATGATTTTATTTTGACTGATAGTGACCTGTTCGTTGCAACAAATTGATGAGCAATGC
TTTTTTATAATGCCAACTTTGTACAAAAAAGTTGGCATGGCCTCCGGGAGTGTGGCCGAGTGCCTGCAGC
AGGAGACCACCTGCCCCGTGTGCCTGCAGTACTTCGCAGAGCCCATGATGCTCGACTGCGGCCATAACAT
CTGTTGCGCGTGCCTCGCCCGCTGCTGGGGCACGGCAGAGACTAACGTGTCGTGCCCGCAGTGCCGGGAG
ACCTTCCCGCAGAGGCACATGCGGCCCAACCGGCACCTGGCCAACGTGACCCAACTGGTAAAGCAGCTGC
GCACCGAGCGGCCGTCGGGGCCCGGCGGCGAGATGGGCGTGTGCGAGAAGCACCGCGAGCCCCTGAAGCT
GTACTGCGAGGAGGACCAGATGCCCATCTGCGTGGTGTGCGACCGCTCCCGCGAGCACCGCGGCCACAGC
GTGCTGCCGCTCGAGGAGGCGGTGGAGGGCTTCAAGGAGCAAATCCAGAACCAGCTCGACCATTTAAAAA
GAGTGAAAGATTTAAAGAAGAGACGTCGGGCCCAGGGGGAACAGGCACGAGCTGAACTCTTGAGCCTAAC
CCAGATGGAGAGGGAGAAGATTGTTTGGGAGTTTGAGCAGCTGTATCACTCCTTAAAGGAGCATGAGTAT
CGCCTCCTG
