[The description below was written by a language model from this plasmid's Addgene catalogue record.]
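Description:
pDONR223-TRIM27 is a Gateway entry clone built on the Invitrogen pDONR223 donor backbone (about 5 kb without insert), carrying the human TRIM27 open reading frame (tripartite motif-containing 27, also known as RFP or RNF76) as a 1,542 bp insert introduced by Gateway recombination. It is a bacterial maintenance and shuttling plasmid, propagated at high copy number in E. coli under spectinomycin selection. No feature table accompanies the record, so the replication origin and the recombination sites flanking the ORF are not itemised. As a general matter, an ORF recombined into a pDONR vector sits between attL sites that allow it to be moved by LR recombination into any compatible destination vector. M13 forward and reverse priming sites on either side of the insert are listed for sequence verification.

The ORF was deliberately cloned without a stop codon. This "open" configuration lets the coding sequence be transferred in frame into a destination vector that supplies a C-terminal epitope tag and the terminating codon, so users can choose the tag and expression context. The record states no promoter driving TRIM27, and the depositors explicitly warn that the plasmid should not be transfected directly. Expression in mammalian cells requires transfer to an expression vector first, and a set of companion pLX-series lentiviral destination vectors is mentioned for that purpose. The clone belongs to a larger ORF collection associated with a study of resistance to RAF inhibition through MAP kinase pathway reactivation, which suggests its use as a source clone for gain-of-function expression experiments.
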