Addgene plasmid #23607: pDONR223-TRIM27
Depositing lab: William Hahn & David Root. Depositing organization: Dana-Farber Cancer Institute. Publication: COT drives resistance to RAF inhibition through MAP kinase pathway reactivation. Johannessen CM, Boehm JS, Kim SY, Thomas SR, Wardwell L, Johnson LA, Emery CM, Stransky N, Cogdill AP, Barretina J, Caponigro G, Hieronymus H, Murray RR, Salehi-Ashtiani K, Hill DE, Vidal M, Zhao JJ, Yang X, Alkan O, Kim S, Harris JL, Wilson CJ, Myer VE, Finan PM, Root DE, Roberts TM, Golub T, Flaherty KT, Dummer R, Weber BL, Sellers WR, Schlegel R, Wargo JA, Hahn WC, Garraway LA. Nature. 2010 Dec 16;468(7326):968-72. doi: 10.1038/nature09627 PubMed 21107320.
Backbone
  Vector backbone: pDONR223
  Backbone manufacturer: Invitrogen
  Backbone size w/o insert (bp): 5005
  Vector type: Gateway Donor vector
Growth in bacteria
  Bacterial resistance: Spectinomycin, 50 μg/mL
  Growth temperature: 37°C
  Growth strain: DH5alpha
  Copy number: High Copy
Gene/Insert
  Gene/Insert name: TRIM27 (alt name: tripartite motif-containing 27;TRIM27)
  Species: H. sapiens (human)
  Insert size (bp): 1542
  Entrez Gene: TRIM27 (a.k.a. RFP, RNF76)
  Cloning method: Gateway Cloning
  Sequencing primers: 5′ M13pUC-fwd; 3′ M13rev
Terms and licenses: Academic/Nonprofit Terms; Industry Terms: Not Available to Industry
Depositor comments: The ORF has no Stop codon. This design enables easy recombination into a destination vector to add an epitope tag of choice and Stop codon to the ORF. Do NOT use this plasmid directly for transfections. A set of 4 custom lentiviral vectors is available ( pLX301 (http://www.addgene.org/25895/) , pLX302 (http://www.addgene.org/25896/) , pLX303 (http://www.addgene.org/25897/) , pLX304 (http://www.addgene.org/25890/) ) to be used to express these ORFs in mammalian cells. These plasmids are not included in the kit and must be ordered separately.
How to cite: pDONR223-TRIM27 was a gift from William Hahn & David Root (Addgene plasmid # 23607 ; http://n2t.net/addgene:23607 ; RRID:Addgene_23607)
